>Addgene plasmid #246738 | pCMV6 CHIP delU-box-Myc | addgene full sequence | sequence record 494421 | Addgene NGS Result
CAACCTTTCATAGAAGGCGGCGGTGGAATCGAAATCTCGTGATGGCAGGTTGGGCGTCGCTTGGTCGGTC
ATTTCGAACCCCAGAGTCCCGCTCAGAAGAACTCGTCAAGAAGGCGATAGAAGGCGATGCGCTGCGAATC
GGGAGCGGCGATACCGTAAAGCACGAGGAAGCGGTCAGCCCATTCGCCGCCAAGCTCTTCAGCAATATCA
CGGGTAGCCAACGCTATGTCCTGATAGCGATCCGCCACACCCAGCCGGCCACAGTCGATGAATCCAGAAA
AGCGGCCATTTTCCACCATGATATTCGGCAAGCAGGCATCGCCATGGGTCACGACGAGATCCTCGCCGTC
GGGCATGCTCGCCTTGAGCCTGGCGAACAGTTCGGCTGGCGCGAGCCCCTGATGCTCTTCGTCCAGATCA
TCCTGATCGACAAGACCGGCTTCCATCCGAGTACGTGCTCGCTCGATGCGATGTTTCGCTTGGTGGTCGA
ATGGGCAGGTAGCCGGATCAAGCGTATGCAGCCGCCGCATTGCATCAGCCATGATGGATACTTTCTCGGC
AGGAGCAAGGTGAGATGACAGGAGATCCTGCCCCGGCACTTCGCCCAATAGCAGCCAGTCCCTTCCCGCT
TCAGTGACAACGTCGAGCACAGCTGCGCAAGGAACGCCCGTCGTGGCCAGCCACGATAGCCGCGCTGCCT
CGTCTTGCAGTTCATTCAGGGCACCGGACAGGTCGGTCTTGACAAAAAGAACCGGGCGCCCCTGCGCTGA
CAGCCGGAACACGGCGGCATCAGAGCAGCCGATTGTCTGTTGTGCCCAGTCATAGCCGAATAGCCTCTCC
ACCCAAGCGGCCGGAGAACCTGCGTGCAATCCATCTTGTTCAATCATGCGAAACGATCCTCATCCTGTCT
CTTGATCGATCTTTGCAAAAGCCTAGGCCTCCAAAAAAGCCTCCTCACTACTTCTGGAATAGCTCAGAGG
CCGAGGCGGCCTCGGCCTCTGCATAAATAAAAAAAATTAGTCAGCCATGGGGCGGAGAATGGGCGGAACT
GGGCGGAGTTAGGGGCGGGATGGGCGGAGTTAGGGGCGGGACTATGGTTGCTGACTAATTGAGATGCATG
CTTTGCATACTTCTGCCTGCTGGGGAGCCTGGGGACTTTCCACACCTGGTTGCTGACTAATTGAGATGCA
TGCTTTGCATACTTCTGCCTGCTGGGGAGCCTGGGGACTTTCCACACCCTAACTGACACACATTCCACAG
CTGGTTCTTTCCGCCTCAGGACTCTTCCTTTTTCAATATTATTGAAGCATTTATCAGGGTTATTGTCTCA
TGAGCGGATACATATTTGAATGTATTTAGAAAAATAAACAAATAGGGGTTCCGCGCACATTTCCCCGAAA
AGTGCCACCTG
[124 nt withheld, positions 1412-1535]
C
[91 nt withheld, positions 1537-1627]
A
[49 nt withheld, positions 1629-1677]
CCTTTGACGTTGGAGTCCACGTTCTTT
[37 nt withheld, positions 1705-1741]
ACCCTATCTCGGTCTATTCTTTTGATTTATAAGGGATTTTGCCGATTTCGGCCTATTGGTTAAAAAATGA
GCTGATTTAACAAAAATTTAACGCGAATTTTAACAAAATATTAACGCTTACAATTTCCATTCGCCATTCA
GGCTGCGCAACTGTTGGGAAGGGCGATCGGTGCGGGCCTCTTCGCTATTACGCCAGCTGGCGAAAGGGGG
ATGTGCTGCAAGGCGATTAAGTTGGGTAACGCCAGGGTTTTCCCAGTCACGACGTTGTAAAACGACGGCC
AGTGCCAAGCTGATCTATACATTGAATCAATATTGGCAATTAGCCATATTAGTCATTGGTTATATAGCAT
AAATCAATATTGGCTATTGGCCATTGCATACGTTGTATCTATATCATAATATGTACATTTATATTGGCTC
ATGTCCAATATGACCGCCATGTTGACATTGATTATTGACTAGTTATTAATAGTAATCAATTACGGGGTCA
TTAGTTCATAGCCCATATATGGAGTTCCGCGTTACATAACTTACGGTAAATGGCCCGCCTGGCTGACCGC
CCAACGACCCCCGCCCATTGACGTCAATAATGACGTATGTTCCCATAGTAACGCCAATAGGGACTTTCCA
TTGACGTCAATGGGTGGAGTATTTACGGTAAACTGCCCACTTGGCAGTACATCAAGTGTATCATATGCCA
AGTCCGCCCCCTATTGACGTCAATGACGGTAAATGGCCCGCCTGGCATTATGCCCAGTACATGACCTTAC
GGGACTTTCCTACTTGGCAGTACATCTACGTATTAGTCATCGCTATTACCATGGTGATGCGGTTTTGGCA
GTACACCAATGGGCGTGGATAGCGGTTTGACTCACGGGGATTTCCAAGTCTCCACCCCATTGACGTCAAT
GGGAGTTTGTTTTGGCACCAAAATCAACGGGACTTTCCAAAATGTCGTAATAACCCCGCCCCGTTGACGC
AAATGGGCGGTAGGCGTGTACGGTGGGAGGTCTATATAAGCAGAGCTCGTTTAGTGAACCGTCAGAATTT
TGTAATACGACTCACTATAGGGCGGCCGGGAATTCGTCGACTGGATCCGGTACCGAGGAGATCTGCCGCC
GCGATCGCCATGAAGGGCAAGGAGGAGAAGGAGGGCGGCGCACGGCTGGGCGCTGGCGGCGGAAGCCCCG
AGAAGAGCCCGAGCGCGCAGGAGCTCAAGGAGCAGGGCAATCGTCTGTTCGTGGGCCGAAAGTACCCGGA
GGCGGCGGCCTGCTACGGCCGCGCGATCACCCGGAACCCGCTGGTGGCCGTGTATTACACCAACCGGGCC
TTGTGCTACCTGAAGATGCAGCAGCACGAGCAGGCCCTGGCCGACTGCCGGCGCGCCCTGGAGCTGGACG
GGCAGTCTGTGAAGGCGCACTTCTTCCTGGGGCAGTGCCAGCTGGAGATGGAGAGCTATGATGAGGCCAT
CGCCAATCTGCAGCGAGCTTACAGCCTGGCCAAGGAGCAGCGGCTGAACTTCGGGGACGACATCCCCAGC
GCTCTTCGAATCGCGAAGAAGAAGCGCTGGAACAGCATTGAGGAGCGGCGCATCCACCAGGAGAGCGAGC
TGCACTCCTACCTCTCCAGGCTCATTGCCGCGGAGCGTGAGAGGGAGCTGGAAGAGTGCCAGCGAAACCA
CGAGGGTGATGAGGACGACAGCCACGTCCGGGCCCAGCAGGCCTGCATTGAGGCCAAGCACGACAAGTAC
ATGGCGGACATGGACGAGCTTTTTTCTCAGGTGGATGAGAAGAGGAAGAAGCGAAGCGGACCGACGCGTA
CGCGGCCGCTCGAGCAGAAACTCATCTCAGAAGAGGATCTGCAGATCCTCTTCTGAGATGACCGCGGCCG
GCCGCGGTCATAGCTGTTTCCTGAACAGATCCCGGGTGGCATCCCTGTGACCCCTCCCCAGTGCCTCTCC
TGGCCCTGGAAGTTGCCACTCCAGTGCCCACCAGCCTTGTCCTAATAAAATTAAGTTGCATCATTTTGTC
TGACTAGGTGTCCTTCTATAATATTATGGGGTGGAGGGGGGTGGTATGGAGCAAGGGGCAAGTTGGGAAG
ACAACCTGTAGGGCCTGCGGGGTCTATTGGGAACCAAGCTGGAGTGCAGTGGCACAATCTTGGCTCACTG
CAATCTCCGCCTCCTGGGTTCAAGCGATTCTCCTGCCTCAGCCTCCCGAGTTGTTGGGATTCCAGGCATG
CATGACCAGGCTCAGCTAATTTTTGTTTTTTTGGTAGAGACGGGGTTTCACCATATTGGCCAGGCTGGTC
TCCAACTCCTAATCTCAGGTGATCTACCCACCTTGGCCTCCCAAATTGCTGGGATTACAGGCGTGAACCA
CTGCTCCCTTCCCTGTCCTTCTGATTTTAAAATAACTATACCAGCAGGAGGACGTCCAGACACAGCATAG
GCTACCTGGCCATGCCCAACCGGTGGGACATTTGAGTTGCTTGCTTGGCACTGTCCTCTCATGCGTTGGG
TCCACTCAGTAGATGCCTGTTGAATTGGGTACGCGGCCAGCGGCGAGCGGTATCAGCTCACTCAAAGGCG
GTAATACGGTTATCCACAGAATCAGGGGATAACGCAGGAAAGAACATGTGAGCAAAAGGCCAGCAAAAGG
CCAGGAACCGTAAAAAGGCCGCGTTGCTGGCGTTTTTCCATAGGCTCCGCCCCCCTGACGAGCATCACAA
AAATCGACGCTCAAGTCAGAGGTGGCGAAACCCGACAGGACTATAAAGATACCAGGCGTTTCCCCCTGGA
AGCTCCCTCGTGCGCTCTCCTGTTCCGACCCTGCCGCTTACCGGATACCTGTCCGCCTTTCTCCCTTCGG
GAAGCGTGGCGCTTTCTCATAGCTCACGCTGTAGGTATCTCAGTTCGGTGTAGGTCGTTCGCTCCAAGCT
GGGCTGTGTGCACGAACCCCCCGTTCAGCCCGACCGCTGCGCCTTATCCGGTAACTATCGTCTTGAGTCC
AACCCGGTAAGACACGACTTATCGCCACTGGCAGCAGCCACTGGTAACAGGATTAGCAGAGCGAGGTATG
TAGGCGGTGCTACAGAGTTCTTGAAGTGGTGGCCTAACTACGGCTACACTAGAAGAACAGTATTTGGTAT
CTGCGCTCTGCTGAAGCCAGTTACCTTCGGAAAAAGAGTTGGTAGCTCTTGATCCGGCAAACAAACCACC
GCTGGTAGCGGTGGTTTTTTTGTTTGCAAGCAGCAGATTACGCGCAGAAAAAAAGGATCTCAAGAAGATC
CTTTGATCTTTTCTACGGGGTCTGACGCTCAGTGGAACGAAAACTCACGTTAAGGGATTTTGGTCATGAG
ATTATCAAAAAGGATCTTCACCTAGATCCTTTTAAATTAAAAATGAAGTTTTAAATCAATCTAAAGTATA
TATGAGTAACCTGAGGCTATGGCAGGGCCTGCCGCCCCGACGTTGGCTGCGAGCCCTGGGCCTTCACCCG
AACTTGGGGGGTGGGGTGGGGAAAAGGAAGAAACGCGGGCGTATTGGCCCCAATGGGGTCTCGGTGGGGT
ATCGACAGAGTGCCAGCCCTGGGACCGAACCCCGCGTTTATGAACAAACGACCCAACACCGTGCGTTTTA
TTCTGTCTTTTTATTGCCGTCATAGCGCGGGTTCCTTCCGGTATTGTCTCCTTCCGTGTTTCAGTTAGCC
TCCCCCTAGGGTGGGCGAAGAACTCCAGCATGAGATCCCCGCGCTGGAGGATCATCCAGCCGGCGTCCCG
GAAAACGATTCCGAAGCC
Features (pLannotate 1.2.2; 14 found; start..end, strand, type, name):
     93..887     -  CDS            NeoR/KanR: aminoglycoside phosphotransferase from Tn5; aph(3')-II (or nptII); confers resistance to neomycin, kanamycin, and G418 (Geneticin®)
    922..1279    -  promoter       SV40 promoter: SV40 enhancer and early promoter
   1281..1385    -  promoter       AmpR promoter: bla
   1412..1840    +  rep_origin     f1 ori (sequence partly withheld): f1 bacteriophage origin of replication; arrow indicates direction of (+) strand synthesis
   1871..2025    -  CDS            lacZα (fragment): LacZα fragment of β-galactosidase; lacZ fragment
   2185..2564    +  enhancer       CMV enhancer: human cytomegalovirus immediate early enhancer
   2566..2765    +  promoter       CMV promoter: human cytomegalovirus (CMV) immediate early promoter
   2794..2812    +  promoter       T7 promoter: promoter for bacteriophage T7 RNA polymerase
   2871..3554    +  CDS            STUB1 (fragment): CHIP_HUMAN - Also known as CHIP From Homo sapiens (Human).
   3665..4287    +  polyA_signal   hGH poly(A) signal: human growth hormone polyadenylation signal
   4436..5024    -  rep_origin     ori: high-copy-number ColE1/pMB1/pBR322/pUC origin of replication
   5246..5262    +  polyA_signal   bGH poly(A) signal (fragment): bovine growth hormone polyadenylation signal
   5353..5400    -  polyA_signal   HSV TK poly(A) signal: herpes simplex virus thymidine kinase polyadenylation signal (Cole and Stacy, 1985)
   5459..72      -  CDS            ble (fragment) (across the origin): BLE_KLEPN - Experimental evidence at protein level: Swiss-Prot protein existence level 1. Binding protein with a strong affinity to the bleomycin family of antibiotics. Binds to CL990; an antimitotic-antibiotic compound. From Klebsiella pneumoniae.
