[The description below was written by a language model from this plasmid's Addgene catalogue record and pLannotate feature annotations shown in this document.]
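Description:
pCMV6 CHIP delU-box-Myc is a 5,539-nt mammalian expression plasmid built on the pCMV6-entry backbone. It is propagated in E. coli from a high-copy ColE1/pUC-type origin and selected with kanamycin. Resistance comes from a Tn5 NeoR/KanR (aminoglycoside phosphotransferase) cassette arranged with tandem promoters: a bacterial AmpR (bla) promoter drives it in E. coli, and the SV40 enhancer/early promoter drives it in mammalian cells, where it would confer G418 resistance, with an HSV TK polyadenylation signal downstream. An f1 origin is also present, along with short annotated remnants (lacZα, ble and bGH poly(A) fragments) that appear to be backbone leftovers rather than functional units.

The payload is human CHIP (carboxy terminus of Hsc70-interacting protein, encoded by STUB1) lacking its U-box domain. The annotation detects it as a partial STUB1 coding sequence of roughly 680 nt, consistent with a truncation. Expression is driven by the human CMV immediate-early enhancer and promoter and terminated by the human growth hormone poly(A) signal. A T7 promoter just upstream of the insert could support in vitro transcription or serve as a sequencing priming site. The catalogue entry states that a Myc epitope is fused to the C-terminus of the insert for detection, although the automated feature table does not annotate the tag separately. Because the U-box is the domain responsible for CHIP's E3 ubiquitin ligase activity, this deletion construct is suited to use as a ligase-deficient comparison to the full-length protein. The associated work concerns CHIP's role in protecting lysosomes from membrane damage caused by CLN4 mutants.
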