Addgene plasmid #246738: pCMV6 CHIP delU-box-Myc
Purpose: Mammalian expression of human CHIP with U-box domain deleted, and a myc-tag on its C-terminus
Depositing lab: Yihong Ye. Depositing organization: National Institute of Diabetes & Digestive & Kidney Diseases (NIDDK). Publication: CHIP protects lysosomes from CLN4 mutant-induced membrane damage. Lee J, Chin N, Zou J, Mazli WNAB, Jarnik M, Saidi L, Xu Y, Jeong E, Suh J, Replogle J, Ward ME, Bonifacino JS, Zheng W, Hao L, Ye Y. Nat Cell Biol. 2025 Aug 25. doi: 10.1038/s41556-025-01738-2. PubMed 40855364.
Backbone
  Vector backbone: pCMV6-entry
  Vector type: Mammalian Expression
Growth in bacteria
  Bacterial resistance: Kanamycin, 50 μg/mL
  Growth temperature: 37°C
  Growth strain: DH5alpha
  Copy number: High Copy
Gene/Insert
  Gene/Insert name: CHIP (Carboxy terminus of Hsc70-interacting protein) (alt name: STUB1 (STIP1 homology and U-box containing protein 1))
  Species: H. sapiens (human)
  Mutation: deletion of U-box domain
  Entrez Gene: STUB1 (a.k.a. CHIP, HSPABP2, NY-CO-7, SCA48, SCAR16, SDCCAG7, UBOX1)
  Promoter: CMV
  Tag / fusion protein: Myc (C terminal on insert)
  Cloning method: Restriction Enzyme; 5′ cloning site Unknown (unknown if destroyed)
Terms and licenses: Academic/Nonprofit Terms; Industry Terms: Not Available to Industry
Depositor comments: Please visit https://doi.org/10.1101/2025.02.18.638932 for bioRxiv preprint.
How to cite: pCMV6 CHIP delU-box-Myc was a gift from Yihong Ye (Addgene plasmid # 246738 ; http://n2t.net/addgene:246738 ; RRID:Addgene_246738)
